Addgene plasmid #61330: pCri-7b
Purpose: Protein expression.
Depositing lab: F Xavier Gomis-Ruth. Depositing organization: Institut de Biologia Molecular de Barcelona (IBMB-CSIC). Publication: The pCri System: A Vector Collection for Recombinant Protein Expression and Purification. Goulas T, Cuppari A, Garcia-Castellanos R, Snipas S, Glockshuber R, Arolas JL, Gomis-Ruth FX. PLoS One. 2014 Nov 11;9(11):e112643. doi: 10.1371/journal.pone.0112643. eCollection 2014. PONE-D-14-36402 PubMed 25386923.
Backbone
  Vector backbone: pET
  Total vector size (bp): 6000
  Vector type: Bacterial Expression
Growth in bacteria
  Bacterial resistance: Kanamycin, 50 μg/mL
  Growth temperature: 37°C
  Growth strain: DH5alpha
  Copy number: Low Copy
Gene/Insert
  Gene/Insert name: Green fluorescent protein
  Tag / fusion protein: His-tag (C terminal on insert)
Terms and licenses: Academic/Nonprofit Terms; Industry Terms: Not Available to Industry
How to cite: pCri-7b was a gift from F Xavier Gomis-Ruth (Addgene plasmid # 61330 ; http://n2t.net/addgene:61330 ; RRID:Addgene_61330)
