[The description below was written by a language model from this plasmid's Addgene catalogue record.]
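Description:
pCri-7b is a bacterial expression plasmid built on a pET backbone and belonging to the pCri system, a collection of vectors assembled for recombinant protein expression and purification. The catalogue lists a total size of about 6 kb, kanamycin resistance as the selectable marker, and low copy number in E. coli. The record names a standard cloning strain for propagation. It does not specify an expression host, and no feature table is provided, so the origin of replication, promoter and other regulatory elements are not explicitly documented. pET-family vectors generally rely on a T7 promoter driven by T7 RNA polymerase supplied by the host strain, but the record does not confirm this arrangement for this particular plasmid.

The recorded insert is green fluorescent protein carrying a C-terminal His-tag. A polyhistidine tag of this kind allows the expressed protein to be captured by immobilised metal affinity chromatography, and placing it at the C terminus leaves the N terminus of the product free of tag residues. The record does not state the role of the GFP sequence. It could be a visible reporter of expression or a placeholder to be exchanged for a gene of interest, but neither is confirmed. The species origin or variant of the GFP, the cloning sites and any protease cleavage site are likewise not given. The stated purpose is simply protein expression, consistent with producing His-tagged recombinant protein in bacteria for purification.
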