>Addgene plasmid #61330 | pCri-7b | depositor partial sequence | sequence record 99660 | Cloning/Expression region
AGTCCCCCGGCCACGGGGCCTGCCACCATACCCACGCCGAAACAAGCGCTCATGAGCCCGAAGTGGCGAG
CCCGATCTTCCCCCATCGGTGATGTCGGCGATATAGGCGCCAGCAACCGCACCTGTGGCGCCGGTGATGC
CGGCCACGATGCGTCCGGCGTAGAGGATCGAGATCTCGATCCCGCGAAATTAATACGACTCACTATAGGG
GAATTGTGAGCGGATAACAATTCCCCTCTAGAAATAATTTTGTTTAACTTTAAGAAGGAGATATACATAT
GGCTAGCAAAGTGAGCAAGGGCGAGGAGCTGTTCACCGGGGTGGTGCCCATCCTGGTCGAGCTGGACGGC
GACGTAAACGGCCACAAGTTCAGCGTGTCCGGCGAGGGCGAGGGCGATGCCACCTACGGCAAGCTGACCC
TGAAGTTCATCTGCACCACCGGCAAGCTGCCCGTGCCCTGGCCCACCCTCGTGACCACCTTCGGCTACGG
CCTGCAGTGCTTCGCCCGCTACCCCGACCACATGAAGCAGCACGACTTCTTCAAGTCCGCCATGCCCGAA
GGCTACGTCCAGGAGCGCACCATCTTCTTCAAGGACGACGGCAACTACAAGACCCGCGCCGAGGTGAAGT
TCGAGGGCGACACCCTGGTGAACCGCATCGAGCTGAAGGGCATCGACTTCAAGGAGGACGGCAACATCCT
GGGGCACAAGCTGGAGTACAACTACAACAGCCACAACGTCTATATCATGGCCGACAAGCAGAAGAACGGC
ATCAAGGTGAACTTCAAGATCCGCCACAACATCGAGGACGGCAGCGTGCAGCTCGCCGACCACTACCAGC
AGAACACCCCCATCGGCGACGGCCCCGTGCTGCTGCCCGACAACCACTACCTGAGCACCCAGTCCGCCCT
GAGCAAAGACCCCAACGAGAAGCGCGATCACATGGTCCTGCTGGAGTTCGTGACCGCCGCCGGGATCACT
CTCGGCATGGACGAGCTGTACAAGTAAGGTACCGGATCCGAATTCGAGCTCCGTCGACAAGCTTGCGGCC
GCACTCGAGCACCACCACCACCACCACTGAGATCCGGCTGCTAACAAAGCCCGAAAGGAAGCTGAGTTGG
CTGCTGCCACCGCTGAGCAATAACTAGCATAACCCCTTGGGGCCTCTAAACGGGTCTTGAGGGGTTTTTT
GCTGAAAGGAGGAACTATATCCGGATTGGCGAATGGG
[46 nt withheld, positions 1228-1273]
CCGCACCGTGACCGCTACACTTGCCAGCGCCCTAAGGCCCGCTCCTTTCGCTTTCTTCCCTTCCTTT
