>Addgene plasmid #61330 | pCri-7b | addgene partial sequence | sequence record 101014 | EGFP-C 5'-CATGGTCCTGCTGGAGTTCGTG-3'
GTAAGGTACCGGATCCGAATTCGAGCTCCGTCGACAAGCTTGCGGCCGCACTCGAGCACCACCACCACCA
CCACTGAGATCCGGCTGCTAACAAAGCCCGAAAGGAAGCTGAGTTGGCTGCTGCCACCGCTGAGCAATAA
CTAGCATAACCCCTTGGGGCCTCTAAACGGGTCTTGAGGGGTTTTTTGCTGAAAGGAGGAACTATATCCG
GATTGGCGAATGGG
[124 nt withheld, positions 225-348]
C
[91 nt withheld, positions 350-440]
A
[49 nt withheld, positions 442-490]
CCTTTGACGTTGGAGTCCACGTTCTTT
[37 nt withheld, positions 518-554]
ACCCTATCTCGGTCTATTCTTTTGATTTATAAGGGATTTTGCCGATTTCGGCCTATTGGTTAAAAAATGA
GCTGATTTAACAAAAATTTAACGCGAATTTTAACAAAATATTAACGCTTACAATTTAGGTGGCACTTTTC
GGGGAAATGTGCGCGGAACCCCTATTTGTTTATTTTTCTAAATACATTCAAATATGTATCCGCTCATGAA
TTAATTCTTAG
