>Addgene plasmid #61330 | pCri-7b | addgene partial sequence | sequence record 101343 | EGFP-N 5'-CGTCGCCGTCCAGCTCGACCAG-3'
GCACCGCCGCTTTACAGGCTTCGACGCCGCTTCGTTCTACCATCGACACCACCACGCTGGCACCCAGTTG
ATCGGCGCGAGATTTAATCGCCGCGACAATTTGCGACGGCGCGTGCAGGGCCAGACTGGAGGTGGCAACG
CCAATCAGCAACGACTGTTTGCCCGCCAGTTGTTGTGCCACGCGGTTGGGAATGTAATTCAGCTCCGCCA
TCGCCGCTTCCACTTTTTCCCGCGTTTTCGCAGAAACGTGGCTGGCCTGGTTCACCACGCGGGAAACGGT
CTGATAAGAGACACCGGCATACTCTGCGACATCGTATAACGTTACTGGTTTCACATTCACCACCCTGAAT
TGACTCTCTTCCGGGCGCTATCATGCCATACCGCGAAAGGTTTTGCGCCATTCGATGGTGTCCGGGATCT
CGACGCTCTCCCTTATGCGACTCCTGCATTAGGAAGCAGCCCAGTAGTAGGTTGAGGCCGTTGAGCACCG
CCGCCGCAAGGAATGGTGCATGCAAGGAGATGGCGCCCAACAGTCCCCCGGCCACGGGGCCTGCCACCAT
ACCCACGCCGAAACAAGCGCTCATGAGCCCGAAGTGGCGAGCCCGATCTTCCCCATCGGTGATGTCGGCG
ATATAGGCGCCAGCAACCGCACCTGTGGCGCCGGTGATGCCGGCCACGATGCGTCCGGCGTAGAGGATCG
AGATCTCGATCCCGCGAAATTAATACGACTCACTATAGGGGAATTGTGAGCGGATAACAATTCCCCTCTA
GAAATAATTTTGTTTAACTTTAAGAAGGAGATATACATATGGCTAGCAAAGTGAGC
